Addgene plasmid #165420: pSpCas9_U6_sgRNA_Mettl3C
Purpose: sgRNA construct for targeting Mettl3 C-terminus
Depositing lab: Neil Brockdorff. Depositing organization: University of Oxford. Publication: Acute depletion of METTL3 implicates N (6)-methyladenosine in alternative intron/exon inclusion in the nascent transcriptome. Wei G, Almeida M, Pintacuda G, Coker H, Bowness JS, Ule J, Brockdorff N. Genome Res. 2021 Aug;31(8):1395-1408. doi: 10.1101/gr.271635.120. Epub 2021 Jun 15. PubMed 34131006.
Backbone
  Vector backbone: px459 v2
  Backbone manufacturer: Dr. Feng Zhang's Lab
  Vector type: Mammalian Expression, CRISPR
  Selectable markers: Puromycin
Growth in bacteria
  Bacterial resistance: Ampicillin, 100 μg/mL
  Growth temperature: 37°C
  Growth strain: DH5alpha
  Copy number: High Copy
Gene/Insert
  Gene/Insert name: PspCas9 gRNA targeting Mettl3 C-terminus
  gRNA/shRNA sequence: AAGGTGTGGCCTGTAGCCCA
  Species: M. musculus (mouse)
  GenBank ID: NM_019721
  Entrez Gene: Mettl3 (a.k.a. 2310024F18Rik, M6A, Spo8)
  Cloning method: Restriction Enzyme; 5′ cloning site BbsI (destroyed during cloning); 3′ cloning site BbsI (destroyed during cloning)
  Sequencing primers: 5′ unknown; 3′ unknown
Terms and licenses: Academic/Nonprofit Terms; Industry Terms: Not Available to Industry
How to cite: pSpCas9_U6_sgRNA_Mettl3C was a gift from Neil Brockdorff (Addgene plasmid # 165420 ; http://n2t.net/addgene:165420 ; RRID:Addgene_165420)
