[The description below was written by a language model from this plasmid's Addgene catalogue record and pLannotate feature annotations shown in this document.]
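Description:
pSpCas9_U6_sgRNA_Mettl3C is an all-in-one mammalian CRISPR/Cas9 expression plasmid of about 9.2 kb, built on the px459 v2 backbone. It carries a single guide RNA directed against the C-terminal region of mouse Mettl3, which encodes an N6-methyladenosine methyltransferase. The guide was inserted at the backbone's BbsI sites, which were destroyed during cloning. It lies between a human U6 RNA polymerase III promoter and the Streptococcus pyogenes gRNA scaffold, so the complete sgRNA is transcribed in transfected cells.

A second cassette uses a CMV enhancer, chicken β-actin promoter and hybrid intron to drive S. pyogenes Cas9. The annotation software splits Cas9 into adjacent N- and C-terminal portions, but they are contiguous and form one full-length coding region. Cas9 is followed by a nucleoplasmin nuclear localization signal, a puromycin N-acetyltransferase coding sequence and a bGH polyadenylation signal. The short gap between the NLS and PuroR is not annotated, so the record does not say how the two proteins are linked. Puromycin resistance allows enrichment of transfected mammalian cells.

In bacteria the plasmid is maintained through a high-copy ColE1/pUC-type origin and ampicillin resistance. It also contains a filamentous phage origin (called f1 in one table and M13 in the other) and a single AAV2 ITR, which on its own does not make a packageable AAV genome. The depositor and sequencing-derived records differ by one nucleotide but have the same feature layout.

The stated purpose is cutting near the Mettl3 C-terminus. The associated publication concerns acute METTL3 depletion, which would fit C-terminal knock-in tagging with a separate donor, but the record does not state this.
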