Features (pLannotate 1.2.2; 19 found; start..end, strand, type, name):
      1..241     +  promoter       U6 promoter: RNA polymerase III promoter for human U6 snRNA
    271..346     +  misc_RNA       gRNA scaffold: guide RNA scaffold for the Streptococcus pyogenes CRISPR/Cas9 system
    353..396     +  misc_RNA       gRNA scaffold (fragment): guide RNA scaffold for the Streptococcus pyogenes CRISPR/Cas9 system
    443..728     +  enhancer       CMV enhancer: human cytomegalovirus immediate early enhancer; contains an 18-bp deletion relative to the standard CMV enhancer
    730..1007    +  promoter       chicken β-actin promoter: No description available
   1008..1236    +  intron         hybrid intron: hybrid between chicken β-actin (CBA) and minute virus of mice (MMV) introns (Gray et al., 2011)
   1374..2975    +  CDS            Cas9(N): N-terminal portion of Streptococcus pyogenes Cas9 (Zetsche et al., 2015)
   2976..5474    +  CDS            Cas9(C): C-terminal portion of Streptococcus pyogenes Cas9 (Zetsche et al., 2015)
   5475..5522    +  CDS            nucleoplasmin NLS: bipartite nuclear localization signal from nucleoplasmin
   5592..6191    +  CDS            PuroR (fragment): puromycin N-acetyltransferase; pac from Streptomyces; confers resistance to puromycin
   6225..6336    +  polyA_signal   bGH poly(A) signal: bovine growth hormone polyadenylation signal
   6441..6581    +  repeat_region  AAV2 ITR: inverted terminal repeat of adeno-associated virus serotype 2 inverted
   6586..6637    -  misc_feature   bom (fragment): basis of mobility region from pBR322
   6656..7036    +  rep_origin     M13 ori (sequence partly withheld): M13 bacteriophage origin of replication; arrow indicates direction of (+) strand synthesis
   7112..7161    -  misc_feature   bom (fragment): basis of mobility region from pBR322
   7263..7298    -  CDS            rop (fragment): Rop protein, which maintains plasmids at low copy number; rop
   7393..7497    +  promoter       AmpR promoter: bla
   7498..8358    +  CDS            AmpR: β-lactamase; bla; confers resistance to ampicillin, carbenicillin, and related antibiotics
   8529..9117    +  rep_origin     ori: high-copy-number ColE1/pMB1/pBR322/pUC origin of replication
>Addgene plasmid #165420 | pSpCas9_U6_sgRNA_Mettl3C | depositor full sequence | sequence record 342088 | Depositor's Sequence
GAGGGCCTATTTCCCATGATTCCTTCATATTTGCATATACGATACAAGGCTGTTAGAGAGATAATTGGAA
TTAATTTGACTGTAAACACAAAGATATTAGTACAAAATACGTGACGTAGAAAGTAATAATTTCTTGGGTA
GTTTGCAGTTTTAAAATTATGTTTTAAAATGGACTATCATATGCTTACCGTAACTTGAAAGTATTTCGAT
TTCTTGGCTTTATATATCTTGTGGAAAGGACGAAACACCGAAGGTGTGGCCTGTAGCCCAGTTTTAGAGC
TAGAAATAGCAAGTTAAAATAAGGCTAGTCCGTTATCAACTTGAAAAAGTGGCACCGAGTCGGTGCTTTT
TTGTTTTAGAGCTAGAAATAGCAAGTTAAAATAAGGCTAGTCCGTTTTTAGCGCGTGCGCCAATTCTGCA
GACAAATGGCTCTAGAGGTACCCGTTACATAACTTACGGTAAATGGCCCGCCTGGCTGACCGCCCAACGA
CCCCCGCCCATTGACGTCAATAGTAACGCCAATAGGGACTTTCCATTGACGTCAATGGGTGGAGTATTTA
CGGTAAACTGCCCACTTGGCAGTACATCAAGTGTATCATATGCCAAGTACGCCCCCTATTGACGTCAATG
ACGGTAAATGGCCCGCCTGGCATTGTGCCCAGTACATGACCTTATGGGACTTTCCTACTTGGCAGTACAT
CTACGTATTAGTCATCGCTATTACCATGGTCGAGGTGAGCCCCACGTTCTGCTTCACTCTCCCCATCTCC
CCCCCCTCCCCACCCCCAATTTTGTATTTATTTATTTTTTAATTATTTTGTGCAGCGATGGGGGCGGGGG
GGGGGGGGGGGCGCGCGCCAGGCGGGGCGGGGCGGGGCGAGGGGCGGGGCGGGGCGAGGCGGAGAGGTGC
GGCGGCAGCCAATCAGAGCGGCGCGCTCCGAAAGTTTCCTTTTATGGCGAGGCGGCGGCGGCGGCGGCCC
TATAAAAAGCGAAGCGCGCGGCGGGCGGGAGTCGCTGCGACGCTGCCTTCGCCCCGTGCCCCGCTCCGCC
GCCGCCTCGCGCCGCCCGCCCCGGCTCTGACTGACCGCGTTACTCCCACAGGTGAGCGGGCGGGACGGCC
CTTCTCCTCCGGGCTGTAATTAGCTGAGCAAGAGGTAAGGGTTTAAGGGATGGTTGGTTGGTGGGGTATT
AATGTTTAATTACCTGGAGCACCTGCCTGAAATCACTTTTTTTCAGGTTGGACCGGTGCCACCATGGACT
ATAAGGACCACGACGGAGACTACAAGGATCATGATATTGATTACAAAGACGATGACGATAAGATGGCCCC
AAAGAAGAAGCGGAAGGTCGGTATCCACGGAGTCCCAGCAGCCGACAAGAAGTACAGCATCGGCCTGGAC
ATCGGCACCAACTCTGTGGGCTGGGCCGTGATCACCGACGAGTACAAGGTGCCCAGCAAGAAATTCAAGG
TGCTGGGCAACACCGACCGGCACAGCATCAAGAAGAACCTGATCGGAGCCCTGCTGTTCGACAGCGGCGA
AACAGCCGAGGCCACCCGGCTGAAGAGAACCGCCAGAAGAAGATACACCAGACGGAAGAACCGGATCTGC
TATCTGCAAGAGATCTTCAGCAACGAGATGGCCAAGGTGGACGACAGCTTCTTCCACAGACTGGAAGAGT
CCTTCCTGGTGGAAGAGGATAAGAAGCACGAGCGGCACCCCATCTTCGGCAACATCGTGGACGAGGTGGC
CTACCACGAGAAGTACCCCACCATCTACCACCTGAGAAAGAAACTGGTGGACAGCACCGACAAGGCCGAC
CTGCGGCTGATCTATCTGGCCCTGGCCCACATGATCAAGTTCCGGGGCCACTTCCTGATCGAGGGCGACC
TGAACCCCGACAACAGCGACGTGGACAAGCTGTTCATCCAGCTGGTGCAGACCTACAACCAGCTGTTCGA
GGAAAACCCCATCAACGCCAGCGGCGTGGACGCCAAGGCCATCCTGTCTGCCAGACTGAGCAAGAGCAGA
CGGCTGGAAAATCTGATCGCCCAGCTGCCCGGCGAGAAGAAGAATGGCCTGTTCGGAAACCTGATTGCCC
TGAGCCTGGGCCTGACCCCCAACTTCAAGAGCAACTTCGACCTGGCCGAGGATGCCAAACTGCAGCTGAG
CAAGGACACCTACGACGACGACCTGGACAACCTGCTGGCCCAGATCGGCGACCAGTACGCCGACCTGTTT
CTGGCCGCCAAGAACCTGTCCGACGCCATCCTGCTGAGCGACATCCTGAGAGTGAACACCGAGATCACCA
AGGCCCCCCTGAGCGCCTCTATGATCAAGAGATACGACGAGCACCACCAGGACCTGACCCTGCTGAAAGC
TCTCGTGCGGCAGCAGCTGCCTGAGAAGTACAAAGAGATTTTCTTCGACCAGAGCAAGAACGGCTACGCC
GGCTACATTGACGGCGGAGCCAGCCAGGAAGAGTTCTACAAGTTCATCAAGCCCATCCTGGAAAAGATGG
ACGGCACCGAGGAACTGCTCGTGAAGCTGAACAGAGAGGACCTGCTGCGGAAGCAGCGGACCTTCGACAA
CGGCAGCATCCCCCACCAGATCCACCTGGGAGAGCTGCACGCCATTCTGCGGCGGCAGGAAGATTTTTAC
CCATTCCTGAAGGACAACCGGGAAAAGATCGAGAAGATCCTGACCTTCCGCATCCCCTACTACGTGGGCC
CTCTGGCCAGGGGAAACAGCAGATTCGCCTGGATGACCAGAAAGAGCGAGGAAACCATCACCCCCTGGAA
CTTCGAGGAAGTGGTGGACAAGGGCGCTTCCGCCCAGAGCTTCATCGAGCGGATGACCAACTTCGATAAG
AACCTGCCCAACGAGAAGGTGCTGCCCAAGCACAGCCTGCTGTACGAGTACTTCACCGTGTATAACGAGC
TGACCAAAGTGAAATACGTGACCGAGGGAATGAGAAAGCCCGCCTTCCTGAGCGGCGAGCAGAAAAAGGC
CATCGTGGACCTGCTGTTCAAGACCAACCGGAAAGTGACCGTGAAGCAGCTGAAAGAGGACTACTTCAAG
AAAATCGAGTGCTTCGACTCCGTGGAAATCTCCGGCGTGGAAGATCGGTTCAACGCCTCCCTGGGCACAT
ACCACGATCTGCTGAAAATTATCAAGGACAAGGACTTCCTGGACAATGAGGAAAACGAGGACATTCTGGA
AGATATCGTGCTGACCCTGACACTGTTTGAGGACAGAGAGATGATCGAGGAACGGCTGAAAACCTATGCC
CACCTGTTCGACGACAAAGTGATGAAGCAGCTGAAGCGGCGGAGATACACCGGCTGGGGCAGGCTGAGCC
GGAAGCTGATCAACGGCATCCGGGACAAGCAGTCCGGCAAGACAATCCTGGATTTCCTGAAGTCCGACGG
CTTCGCCAACAGAAACTTCATGCAGCTGATCCACGACGACAGCCTGACCTTTAAAGAGGACATCCAGAAA
GCCCAGGTGTCCGGCCAGGGCGATAGCCTGCACGAGCACATTGCCAATCTGGCCGGCAGCCCCGCCATTA
AGAAGGGCATCCTGCAGACAGTGAAGGTGGTGGACGAGCTCGTGAAAGTGATGGGCCGGCACAAGCCCGA
GAACATCGTGATCGAAATGGCCAGAGAGAACCAGACCACCCAGAAGGGACAGAAGAACAGCCGCGAGAGA
ATGAAGCGGATCGAAGAGGGCATCAAAGAGCTGGGCAGCCAGATCCTGAAAGAACACCCCGTGGAAAACA
CCCAGCTGCAGAACGAGAAGCTGTACCTGTACTACCTGCAGAATGGGCGGGATATGTACGTGGACCAGGA
ACTGGACATCAACCGGCTGTCCGACTACGATGTGGACCATATCGTGCCTCAGAGCTTTCTGAAGGACGAC
TCCATCGACAACAAGGTGCTGACCAGAAGCGACAAGAACCGGGGCAAGAGCGACAACGTGCCCTCCGAAG
AGGTCGTGAAGAAGATGAAGAACTACTGGCGGCAGCTGCTGAACGCCAAGCTGATTACCCAGAGAAAGTT
CGACAATCTGACCAAGGCCGAGAGAGGCGGCCTGAGCGAACTGGATAAGGCCGGCTTCATCAAGAGACAG
CTGGTGGAAACCCGGCAGATCACAAAGCACGTGGCACAGATCCTGGACTCCCGGATGAACACTAAGTACG
ACGAGAATGACAAGCTGATCCGGGAAGTGAAAGTGATCACCCTGAAGTCCAAGCTGGTGTCCGATTTCCG
GAAGGATTTCCAGTTTTACAAAGTGCGCGAGATCAACAACTACCACCACGCCCACGACGCCTACCTGAAC
GCCGTCGTGGGAACCGCCCTGATCAAAAAGTACCCTAAGCTGGAAAGCGAGTTCGTGTACGGCGACTACA
AGGTGTACGACGTGCGGAAGATGATCGCCAAGAGCGAGCAGGAAATCGGCAAGGCTACCGCCAAGTACTT
CTTCTACAGCAACATCATGAACTTTTTCAAGACCGAGATTACCCTGGCCAACGGCGAGATCCGGAAGCGG
CCTCTGATCGAGACAAACGGCGAAACCGGGGAGATCGTGTGGGATAAGGGCCGGGATTTTGCCACCGTGC
GGAAAGTGCTGAGCATGCCCCAAGTGAATATCGTGAAAAAGACCGAGGTGCAGACAGGCGGCTTCAGCAA
AGAGTCTATCCTGCCCAAGAGGAACAGCGATAAGCTGATCGCCAGAAAGAAGGACTGGGACCCTAAGAAG
TACGGCGGCTTCGACAGCCCCACCGTGGCCTATTCTGTGCTGGTGGTGGCCAAAGTGGAAAAGGGCAAGT
CCAAGAAACTGAAGAGTGTGAAAGAGCTGCTGGGGATCACCATCATGGAAAGAAGCAGCTTCGAGAAGAA
TCCCATCGACTTTCTGGAAGCCAAGGGCTACAAAGAAGTGAAAAAGGACCTGATCATCAAGCTGCCTAAG
TACTCCCTGTTCGAGCTGGAAAACGGCCGGAAGAGAATGCTGGCCTCTGCCGGCGAACTGCAGAAGGGAA
ACGAACTGGCCCTGCCCTCCAAATATGTGAACTTCCTGTACCTGGCCAGCCACTATGAGAAGCTGAAGGG
CTCCCCCGAGGATAATGAGCAGAAACAGCTGTTTGTGGAACAGCACAAGCACTACCTGGACGAGATCATC
GAGCAGATCAGCGAGTTCTCCAAGAGAGTGATCCTGGCCGACGCTAATCTGGACAAAGTGCTGTCCGCCT
ACAACAAGCACCGGGATAAGCCCATCAGAGAGCAGGCCGAGAATATCATCCACCTGTTTACCCTGACCAA
TCTGGGAGCCCCTGCCGCCTTCAAGTACTTTGACACCACCATCGACCGGAAGAGGTACACCAGCACCAAA
GAGGTGCTGGACGCCACCCTGATCCACCAGAGCATCACCGGCCTGTACGAGACACGGATCGACCTGTCTC
AGCTGGGAGGCGACAAAAGGCCGGCGGCCACGAAAAAGGCCGGCCAGGCAAAAAAGAAAAAGGAATTCGG
CAGTGGAGAGGGCAGAGGAAGTCTGCTAACATGCGGTGACGTCGAGGAGAATCCTGGCCCAATGACCGAG
TACAAGCCCACGGTGCGCCTCGCCACCCGCGACGACGTCCCCAGGGCCGTACGCACCCTCGCCGCCGCGT
TCGCCGACTACCCCGCCACGCGCCACACCGTCGATCCGGACCGCCACATCGAGCGGGTCACCGAGCTGCA
AGAACTCTTCCTCACGCGCGTCGGGCTCGACATCGGCAAGGTGTGGGTCGCGGACGACGGCGCCGCGGTG
GCGGTCTGGACCACGCCGGAGAGCGTCGAAGCGGGGGCGGTGTTCGCCGAGATCGGCCCGCGCATGGCCG
AGTTGAGCGGTTCCCGGCTGGCCGCGCAGCAACAGATGGAAGGCCTCCTGGCGCCGCACCGGCCCAAGGA
GCCCGCGTGGTTCCTGGCCACCGTCGGAGTCTCGCCCGACCACCAGGGCAAGGGTCTGGGCAGCGCCGTC
GTGCTCCCCGGAGTGGAGGCGGCCGAGCGCGCCGGGGTGCCCGCCTTCCTGGAGACCTCCGCGCCCCGCA
ACCTCCCCTTCTACGAGCGGCTCGGCTTCACCGTCACCGCCGACGTCGAGGTGCCCGAAGGACCGCGCAC
CTGGTGCATGACCCGCAAGCCCGGTGCCTGAGAATTCTAACTAGAGCTCGCTGATCAGCCTCGACTGTGC
CTTCTAGTTGCCAGCCATCTGTTGTTTGCCCCTCCCCCGTGCCTTCCTTGACCCTGGAAGGTGCCACTCC
CACTGTCCTTTCCTAATAAAATGAGGAAATTGCATCGCATTGTCTGAGTAGGTGTCATTCTATTCTGGGG
GGTGGGGTGGGGCAGGACAGCAAGGGGGAGGATTGGGAAGAGAATAGCAGGCATGCTGGGGAGCGGCCGC
AGGAACCCCTAGTGATGGAGTTGGCCACTCCCTCTCTGCGCGCTCGCTCGCTCACTGAGGCCGGGCGACC
AAAGGTCGCCCGACGCCCGGGCTTTGCCCGGGCGGCCTCAGTGAGCGAGCGAGCGCGCAGCTGCCTGCAG
GGGCGCCTGATGCGGTATTTTCTCCTTACGCATCTGTGCGGTATTTCACACCGCATA
[142 nt withheld, positions 6638-6779]
C
[141 nt withheld, positions 6781-6921]
CCTTTGACGTTGGAGTCCACGTTCTTT
[37 nt withheld, positions 6949-6985]
ACCCTATCTCGGGCTATTCTTTTGATTTATAAGGGATTTTGCCGATTTCGGCCTATTGGTTAAAAAATGA
GCTGATTTAACAAAAATTTAACGCGAATTTTAACAAAATATTAACGTTTACAATTTTATGGTGCACTCTC
AGTACAATCTGCTCTGATGCCGCATAGTTAAGCCAGCCCCGACACCCGCCAACACCCGCTGACGCGCCCT
GACGGGCTTGTCTGCTCCCGGCATCCGCTTACAGACAAGCTGTGACCGTCTCCGGGAGCTGCATGTGTCA
GAGGTTTTCACCGTCATCACCGAAACGCGCGAGACGAAAGGGCCTCGTGATACGCCTATTTTTATAGGTT
AATGTCATGATAATAATGGTTTCTTAGACGTCAGGTGGCACTTTTCGGGGAAATGTGCGCGGAACCCCTA
TTTGTTTATTTTTCTAAATACATTCAAATATGTATCCGCTCATGAGACAATAACCCTGATAAATGCTTCA
ATAATATTGAAAAAGGAAGAGTATGAGTATTCAACATTTCCGTGTCGCCCTTATTCCCTTTTTTGCGGCA
TTTTGCCTTCCTGTTTTTGCTCACCCAGAAACGCTGGTGAAAGTAAAAGATGCTGAAGATCAGTTGGGTG
CACGAGTGGGTTACATCGAACTGGATCTCAACAGCGGTAAGATCCTTGAGAGTTTTCGCCCCGAAGAACG
TTTTCCAATGATGAGCACTTTTAAAGTTCTGCTATGTGGCGCGGTATTATCCCGTATTGACGCCGGGCAA
GAGCAACTCGGTCGCCGCATACACTATTCTCAGAATGACTTGGTTGAGTACTCACCAGTCACAGAAAAGC
ATCTTACGGATGGCATGACAGTAAGAGAATTATGCAGTGCTGCCATAACCATGAGTGATAACACTGCGGC
CAACTTACTTCTGACAACGATCGGAGGACCGAAGGAGCTAACCGCTTTTTTGCACAACATGGGGGATCAT
GTAACTCGCCTTGATCGTTGGGAACCGGAGCTGAATGAAGCCATACCAAACGACGAGCGTGACACCACGA
TGCCTGTAGCAATGGCAACAACGTTGCGCAAACTATTAACTGGCGAACTACTTACTCTAGCTTCCCGGCA
ACAATTAATAGACTGGATGGAGGCGGATAAAGTTGCAGGACCACTTCTGCGCTCGGCCCTTCCGGCTGGC
TGGTTTATTGCTGATAAATCTGGAGCCGGTGAGCGTGGAAGCCGCGGTATCATTGCAGCACTGGGGCCAG
ATGGTAAGCCCTCCCGTATCGTAGTTATCTACACGACGGGGAGTCAGGCAACTATGGATGAACGAAATAG
ACAGATCGCTGAGATAGGTGCCTCACTGATTAAGCATTGGTAACTGTCAGACCAAGTTTACTCATATATA
CTTTAGATTGATTTAAAACTTCATTTTTAATTTAAAAGGATCTAGGTGAAGATCCTTTTTGATAATCTCA
TGACCAAAATCCCTTAACGTGAGTTTTCGTTCCACTGAGCGTCAGACCCCGTAGAAAAGATCAAAGGATC
TTCTTGAGATCCTTTTTTTCTGCGCGTAATCTGCTGCTTGCAAACAAAAAAACCACCGCTACCAGCGGTG
GTTTGTTTGCCGGATCAAGAGCTACCAACTCTTTTTCCGAAGGTAACTGGCTTCAGCAGAGCGCAGATAC
CAAATACTGTCCTTCTAGTGTAGCCGTAGTTAGGCCACCACTTCAAGAACTCTGTAGCACCGCCTACATA
CCTCGCTCTGCTAATCCTGTTACCAGTGGCTGCTGCCAGTGGCGATAAGTCGTGTCTTACCGGGTTGGAC
TCAAGACGATAGTTACCGGATAAGGCGCAGCGGTCGGGCTGAACGGGGGGTTCGTGCACACAGCCCAGCT
TGGAGCGAACGACCTACACCGAACTGAGATACCTACAGCGTGAGCTATGAGAAAGCGCCACGCTTCCCGA
AGGGAGAAAGGCGGACAGGTATCCGGTAAGCGGCAGGGTCGGAACAGGAGAGCGCACGAGGGAGCTTCCA
GGGGGAAACGCCTGGTATCTTTATAGTCCTGTCGGGTTTCGCCACCTCTGACTTGAGCGTCGATTTTTGT
GATGCTCGTCAGGGGGGCGGAGCCTATGGAAAAACGCCAGCAACGCGGCCTTTTTACGGTTCCTGGCCTT
TTGCTGGCCTTTTGCTCACATGT
