Features (pLannotate 1.2.2; 19 found; start..end, strand, type, name):
      1..241     +  promoter       U6 promoter: RNA polymerase III promoter for human U6 snRNA
    271..346     +  misc_RNA       gRNA scaffold: guide RNA scaffold for the Streptococcus pyogenes CRISPR/Cas9 system
    353..396     +  misc_RNA       gRNA scaffold (fragment): guide RNA scaffold for the Streptococcus pyogenes CRISPR/Cas9 system
    443..728     +  enhancer       CMV enhancer: human cytomegalovirus immediate early enhancer; contains an 18-bp deletion relative to the standard CMV enhancer
    730..1007    +  promoter       chicken β-actin promoter: No description available
   1008..1235    +  intron         hybrid intron: hybrid between chicken β-actin (CBA) and minute virus of mice (MMV) introns (Gray et al., 2011)
   1373..2974    +  CDS            Cas9(N): N-terminal portion of Streptococcus pyogenes Cas9 (Zetsche et al., 2015)
   2975..5473    +  CDS            Cas9(C): C-terminal portion of Streptococcus pyogenes Cas9 (Zetsche et al., 2015)
   5474..5521    +  CDS            nucleoplasmin NLS: bipartite nuclear localization signal from nucleoplasmin
   5591..6190    +  CDS            PuroR (fragment): puromycin N-acetyltransferase; pac from Streptomyces; confers resistance to puromycin
   6224..6335    +  polyA_signal   bGH poly(A) signal: bovine growth hormone polyadenylation signal
   6440..6580    +  repeat_region  AAV2 ITR: inverted terminal repeat of adeno-associated virus serotype 2 inverted
   6585..6636    -  misc_feature   bom (fragment): basis of mobility region from pBR322
   6655..7110    +  rep_origin     f1 ori (sequence partly withheld): f1 bacteriophage origin of replication; arrow indicates direction of (+) strand synthesis
   7111..7160    -  misc_feature   bom (fragment): basis of mobility region from pBR322
   7262..7297    -  CDS            rop (fragment): Rop protein, which maintains plasmids at low copy number; rop
   7392..7496    +  promoter       AmpR promoter: bla
   7497..8357    +  CDS            AmpR: β-lactamase; bla; confers resistance to ampicillin, carbenicillin, and related antibiotics
   8528..9116    +  rep_origin     ori: high-copy-number ColE1/pMB1/pBR322/pUC origin of replication
>Addgene plasmid #165420 | pSpCas9_U6_sgRNA_Mettl3C | addgene full sequence | sequence record 345440 | Addgene NGS Result
GAGGGCCTATTTCCCATGATTCCTTCATATTTGCATATACGATACAAGGCTGTTAGAGAGATAATTGGAA
TTAATTTGACTGTAAACACAAAGATATTAGTACAAAATACGTGACGTAGAAAGTAATAATTTCTTGGGTA
GTTTGCAGTTTTAAAATTATGTTTTAAAATGGACTATCATATGCTTACCGTAACTTGAAAGTATTTCGAT
TTCTTGGCTTTATATATCTTGTGGAAAGGACGAAACACCGAAGGTGTGGCCTGTAGCCCAGTTTTAGAGC
TAGAAATAGCAAGTTAAAATAAGGCTAGTCCGTTATCAACTTGAAAAAGTGGCACCGAGTCGGTGCTTTT
TTGTTTTAGAGCTAGAAATAGCAAGTTAAAATAAGGCTAGTCCGTTTTTAGCGCGTGCGCCAATTCTGCA
GACAAATGGCTCTAGAGGTACCCGTTACATAACTTACGGTAAATGGCCCGCCTGGCTGACCGCCCAACGA
CCCCCGCCCATTGACGTCAATAGTAACGCCAATAGGGACTTTCCATTGACGTCAATGGGTGGAGTATTTA
CGGTAAACTGCCCACTTGGCAGTACATCAAGTGTATCATATGCCAAGTACGCCCCCTATTGACGTCAATG
ACGGTAAATGGCCCGCCTGGCATTGTGCCCAGTACATGACCTTATGGGACTTTCCTACTTGGCAGTACAT
CTACGTATTAGTCATCGCTATTACCATGGTCGAGGTGAGCCCCACGTTCTGCTTCACTCTCCCCATCTCC
CCCCCCTCCCCACCCCCAATTTTGTATTTATTTATTTTTTAATTATTTTGTGCAGCGATGGGGGCGGGGG
GGGGGGGGGGGCGCGCGCCRGGSGGGGSGGGGSGGGGSGRGGGGSGGGGSGGGGCGAGGCGGAGAGGTGC
GGCGGCAGCCAATCAGAGCGGCGCGCTCCGAAAGTTTCCTTTTATGGCGAGGCGGCGGCGGCGGCGGCCC
TATAAAAAGCGAAGCGCGCGGCGGGCGGGAGTCGCTGCGCGCTGCCTTCGCCCCGTGCCCCGCTCCGCCG
CCGCCTCGCGCCGCCCGCCCCGGCTCTGACTGACCGCGTTACTCCCACAGGTGAGCGGGCGGGACGGCCC
TTCTCCTCCGGGCTGTAATTAGCTGAGCAAGAGGTAAGGGTTTAAGGGATGGTTGGTTGGTGGGGTATTA
ATGTTTAATTACCTGGAGCACCTGCCTGAAATCACTTTTTTTCAGGTTGGACCGGTGCCACCATGGACTA
TAAGGACCACGACGGAGACTACAAGGATCATGATATTGATTACAAAGACGATGACGATAAGATGGCCCCA
AAGAAGAAGCGGAAGGTCGGTATCCACGGAGTCCCAGCAGCCGACAAGAAGTACAGCATCGGCCTGGACA
TCGGCACCAACTCTGTGGGCTGGGCCGTGATCACCGACGAGTACAAGGTGCCCAGCAAGAAATTCAAGGT
GCTGGGCAACACCGACCGGCACAGCATCAAGAAGAACCTGATCGGAGCCCTGCTGTTCGACAGCGGCGAA
ACAGCCGAGGCCACCCGGCTGAAGAGAACCGCCAGAAGAAGATACACCAGACGGAAGAACCGGATCTGCT
ATCTGCAAGAGATCTTCAGCAACGAGATGGCCAAGGTGGACGACAGCTTCTTCCACAGACTGGAAGAGTC
CTTCCTGGTGGAAGAGGATAAGAAGCACGAGCGGCACCCCATCTTCGGCAACATCGTGGACGAGGTGGCC
TACCACGAGAAGTACCCCACCATCTACCACCTGAGAAAGAAACTGGTGGACAGCACCGACAAGGCCGACC
TGCGGCTGATCTATCTGGCCCTGGCCCACATGATCAAGTTCCGGGGCCACTTCCTGATCGAGGGCGACCT
GAACCCCGACAACAGCGACGTGGACAAGCTGTTCATCCAGCTGGTGCAGACCTACAACCAGCTGTTCGAG
GAAAACCCCATCAACGCCAGCGGCGTGGACGCCAAGGCCATCCTGTCTGCCAGACTGAGCAAGAGCAGAC
GGCTGGAAAATCTGATCGCCCAGCTGCCCGGCGAGAAGAAGAATGGCCTGTTCGGAAACCTGATTGCCCT
GAGCCTGGGCCTGACCCCCAACTTCAAGAGCAACTTCGACCTGGCCGAGGATGCCAAACTGCAGCTGAGC
AAGGACACCTACGACGACGACCTGGACAACCTGCTGGCCCAGATCGGCGACCAGTACGCCGACCTGTTTC
TGGCCGCCAAGAACCTGTCCGACGCCATCCTGCTGAGCGACATCCTGAGAGTGAACACCGAGATCACCAA
GGCCCCCCTGAGCGCCTCTATGATCAAGAGATACGACGAGCACCACCAGGACCTGACCCTGCTGAAAGCT
CTCGTGCGGCAGCAGCTGCCTGAGAAGTACAAAGAGATTTTCTTCGACCAGAGCAAGAACGGCTACGCCG
GCTACATTGACGGCGGAGCCAGCCAGGAAGAGTTCTACAAGTTCATCAAGCCCATCCTGGAAAAGATGGA
CGGCACCGAGGAACTGCTCGTGAAGCTGAACAGAGAGGACCTGCTGCGGAAGCAGCGGACCTTCGACAAC
GGCAGCATCCCCCACCAGATCCACCTGGGAGAGCTGCACGCCATTCTGCGGCGGCAGGAAGATTTTTACC
CATTCCTGAAGGACAACCGGGAAAAGATCGAGAAGATCCTGACCTTCCGCATCCCCTACTACGTGGGCCC
TCTGGCCAGGGGAAACAGCAGATTCGCCTGGATGACCAGAAAGAGCGAGGAAACCATCACCCCCTGGAAC
TTCGAGGAAGTGGTGGACAAGGGCGCTTCCGCCCAGAGCTTCATCGAGCGGATGACCAACTTCGATAAGA
ACCTGCCCAACGAGAAGGTGCTGCCCAAGCACAGCCTGCTGTACGAGTACTTCACCGTGTATAACGAGCT
GACCAAAGTGAAATACGTGACCGAGGGAATGAGAAAGCCCGCCTTCCTGAGCGGCGAGCAGAAAAAGGCC
ATCGTGGACCTGCTGTTCAAGACCAACCGGAAAGTGACCGTGAAGCAGCTGAAAGAGGACTACTTCAAGA
AAATCGAGTGCTTCGACTCCGTGGAAATCTCCGGCGTGGAAGATCGGTTCAACGCCTCCCTGGGCACATA
CCACGATCTGCTGAAAATTATCAAGGACAAGGACTTCCTGGACAATGAGGAAAACGAGGACATTCTGGAA
GATATCGTGCTGACCCTGACACTGTTTGAGGACAGAGAGATGATCGAGGAACGGCTGAAAACCTATGCCC
ACCTGTTCGACGACAAAGTGATGAAGCAGCTGAAGCGGCGGAGATACACCGGCTGGGGCAGGCTGAGCCG
GAAGCTGATCAACGGCATCCGGGACAAGCAGTCCGGCAAGACAATCCTGGATTTCCTGAAGTCCGACGGC
TTCGCCAACAGAAACTTCATGCAGCTGATCCACGACGACAGCCTGACCTTTAAAGAGGACATCCAGAAAG
CCCAGGTGTCCGGCCAGGGCGATAGCCTGCACGAGCACATTGCCAATCTGGCCGGCAGCCCCGCCATTAA
GAAGGGCATCCTGCAGACAGTGAAGGTGGTGGACGAGCTCGTGAAAGTGATGGGCCGGCACAAGCCCGAG
AACATCGTGATCGAAATGGCCAGAGAGAACCAGACCACCCAGAAGGGACAGAAGAACAGCCGCGAGAGAA
TGAAGCGGATCGAAGAGGGCATCAAAGAGCTGGGCAGCCAGATCCTGAAAGAACACCCCGTGGAAAACAC
CCAGCTGCAGAACGAGAAGCTGTACCTGTACTACCTGCAGAATGGGCGGGATATGTACGTGGACCAGGAA
CTGGACATCAACCGGCTGTCCGACTACGATGTGGACCATATCGTGCCTCAGAGCTTTCTGAAGGACGACT
CCATCGACAACAAGGTGCTGACCAGAAGCGACAAGAACCGGGGCAAGAGCGACAACGTGCCCTCCGAAGA
GGTCGTGAAGAAGATGAAGAACTACTGGCGGCAGCTGCTGAACGCCAAGCTGATTACCCAGAGAAAGTTC
GACAATCTGACCAAGGCCGAGAGAGGCGGCCTGAGCGAACTGGATAAGGCCGGCTTCATCAAGAGACAGC
TGGTGGAAACCCGGCAGATCACAAAGCACGTGGCACAGATCCTGGACTCCCGGATGAACACTAAGTACGA
CGAGAATGACAAGCTGATCCGGGAAGTGAAAGTGATCACCCTGAAGTCCAAGCTGGTGTCCGATTTCCGG
AAGGATTTCCAGTTTTACAAAGTGCGCGAGATCAACAACTACCACCACGCCCACGACGCCTACCTGAACG
CCGTCGTGGGAACCGCCCTGATCAAAAAGTACCCTAAGCTGGAAAGCGAGTTCGTGTACGGCGACTACAA
GGTGTACGACGTGCGGAAGATGATCGCCAAGAGCGAGCAGGAAATCGGCAAGGCTACCGCCAAGTACTTC
TTCTACAGCAACATCATGAACTTTTTCAAGACCGAGATTACCCTGGCCAACGGCGAGATCCGGAAGCGGC
CTCTGATCGAGACAAACGGCGAAACCGGGGAGATCGTGTGGGATAAGGGCCGGGATTTTGCCACCGTGCG
GAAAGTGCTGAGCATGCCCCAAGTGAATATCGTGAAAAAGACCGAGGTGCAGACAGGCGGCTTCAGCAAA
GAGTCTATCCTGCCCAAGAGGAACAGCGATAAGCTGATCGCCAGAAAGAAGGACTGGGACCCTAAGAAGT
ACGGCGGCTTCGACAGCCCCACCGTGGCCTATTCTGTGCTGGTGGTGGCCAAAGTGGAAAAGGGCAAGTC
CAAGAAACTGAAGAGTGTGAAAGAGCTGCTGGGGATCACCATCATGGAAAGAAGCAGCTTCGAGAAGAAT
CCCATCGACTTTCTGGAAGCCAAGGGCTACAAAGAAGTGAAAAAGGACCTGATCATCAAGCTGCCTAAGT
ACTCCCTGTTCGAGCTGGAAAACGGCCGGAAGAGAATGCTGGCCTCTGCCGGCGAACTGCAGAAGGGAAA
CGAACTGGCCCTGCCCTCCAAATATGTGAACTTCCTGTACCTGGCCAGCCACTATGAGAAGCTGAAGGGC
TCCCCCGAGGATAATGAGCAGAAACAGCTGTTTGTGGAACAGCACAAGCACTACCTGGACGAGATCATCG
AGCAGATCAGCGAGTTCTCCAAGAGAGTGATCCTGGCCGACGCTAATCTGGACAAAGTGCTGTCCGCCTA
CAACAAGCACCGGGATAAGCCCATCAGAGAGCAGGCCGAGAATATCATCCACCTGTTTACCCTGACCAAT
CTGGGAGCCCCTGCCGCCTTCAAGTACTTTGACACCACCATCGACCGGAAGAGGTACACCAGCACCAAAG
AGGTGCTGGACGCCACCCTGATCCACCAGAGCATCACCGGCCTGTACGAGACACGGATCGACCTGTCTCA
GCTGGGAGGCGACAAAAGGCCGGCGGCCACGAAAAAGGCCGGCCAGGCAAAAAAGAAAAAGGAATTCGGC
AGTGGAGAGGGCAGAGGAAGTCTGCTAACATGCGGTGACGTCGAGGAGAATCCTGGCCCAATGACCGAGT
ACAAGCCCACGGTGCGCCTCGCCACCCGCGACGACGTCCCCAGGGCCGTACGCACCCTCGCCGCCGCGTT
CGCCGACTACCCCGCCACGCGCCACACCGTCGATCCGGACCGCCACATCGAGCGGGTCACCGAGCTGCAA
GAACTCTTCCTCACGCGCGTCGGGCTCGACATCGGCAAGGTGTGGGTCGCGGACGACGGCGCCGCGGTGG
CGGTCTGGACCACGCCGGAGAGCGTCGAAGCGGGGGCGGTGTTCGCCGAGATCGGCCCGCGCATGGCCGA
GTTGAGCGGTTCCCGGCTGGCCGCGCAGCAACAGATGGAAGGCCTCCTGGCGCCGCACCGGCCCAAGGAG
CCCGCGTGGTTCCTGGCCACCGTCGGAGTCTCGCCCGACCACCAGGGCAAGGGTCTGGGCAGCGCCGTCG
TGCTCCCCGGAGTGGAGGCGGCCGAGCGCGCCGGGGTGCCCGCCTTCCTGGAGACCTCCGCGCCCCGCAA
CCTCCCCTTCTACGAGCGGCTCGGCTTCACCGTCACCGCCGACGTCGAGGTGCCCGAAGGACCGCGCACC
TGGTGCATGACCCGCAAGCCCGGTGCCTGAGAATTCTAACTAGAGCTCGCTGATCAGCCTCGACTGTGCC
TTCTAGTTGCCAGCCATCTGTTGTTTGCCCCTCCCCCGTGCCTTCCTTGACCCTGGAAGGTGCCACTCCC
ACTGTCCTTTCCTAATAAAATGAGGAAATTGCATCGCATTGTCTGAGTAGGTGTCATTCTATTCTGGGGG
GTGGGGTGGGGCAGGACAGCAAGGGGGAGGATTGGGAAGAGAATAGCAGGCATGCTGGGGAGCGGCCGCA
GGAACCCCTAGTGATGGAGTTGGCCACTCCCTCTCTGCGCGCTCGCTCGCTCACTGAGGCCGGGCGACCA
AAGGTCGCCCGACGCCCGGGCTTTGCCCGGGCGGCCTCAGTGAGCGAGCGAGCGCGCAGCTGCCTGCAGG
GGCGCCTGATGCGGTATTTTCTCCTTACGCATCTGTGCGGTATTTCACACCGCATA
[95 nt withheld, positions 6637-6731]
T
[46 nt withheld, positions 6733-6778]
C
[141 nt withheld, positions 6780-6920]
CCTTTGACGTTGGAGTCCACGTTCTTT
[37 nt withheld, positions 6948-6984]
ACTCTATCTCGGGCTATTCTTTTGATTTATAAGGGATTTTGCCGATTTCGGTCTATTGGTTAAAAAATGA
GCTGATTTAACAAAAATTTAACGCGAATTTTAACAAAATATTAACGTTTACAATTTTATGGTGCACTCTC
AGTACAATCTGCTCTGATGCCGCATAGTTAAGCCAGCCCCGACACCCGCCAACACCCGCTGACGCGCCCT
GACGGGCTTGTCTGCTCCCGGCATCCGCTTACAGACAAGCTGTGACCGTCTCCGGGAGCTGCATGTGTCA
GAGGTTTTCACCGTCATCACCGAAACGCGCGAGACGAAAGGGCCTCGTGATACGCCTATTTTTATAGGTT
AATGTCATGATAATAATGGTTTCTTAGACGTCAGGTGGCACTTTTCGGGGAAATGTGCGCGGAACCCCTA
TTTGTTTATTTTTCTAAATACATTCAAATATGTATCCGCTCATGAGACAATAACCCTGATAAATGCTTCA
ATAATATTGAAAAAGGAAGAGTATGAGTATTCAACATTTCCGTGTCGCCCTTATTCCCTTTTTTGCGGCA
TTTTGCCTTCCTGTTTTTGCTCACCCAGAAACGCTGGTGAAAGTAAAAGATGCTGAAGATCAGTTGGGTG
CACGAGTGGGTTACATCGAACTGGATCTCAACAGCGGTAAGATCCTTGAGAGTTTTCGCCCCGAAGAACG
TTTTCCAATGATGAGCACTTTTAAAGTTCTGCTATGTGGCGCGGTATTATCCCGTATTGACGCCGGGCAA
GAGCAACTCGGTCGCCGCATACACTATTCTCAGAATGACTTGGTTGAGTACTCACCAGTCACAGAAAAGC
ATCTTACGGATGGCATGACAGTAAGAGAATTATGCAGTGCTGCCATAACCATGAGTGATAACACTGCGGC
CAACTTACTTCTGACAACGATCGGAGGACCGAAGGAGCTAACCGCTTTTTTGCACAACATGGGGGATCAT
GTAACTCGCCTTGATCGTTGGGAACCGGAGCTGAATGAAGCCATACCAAACGACGAGCGTGACACCACGA
TGCCTGTAGCAATGGCAACAACGTTGCGCAAACTATTAACTGGCGAACTACTTACTCTAGCTTCCCGGCA
ACAATTAATAGACTGGATGGAGGCGGATAAAGTTGCAGGACCACTTCTGCGCTCGGCCCTTCCGGCTGGC
TGGTTTATTGCTGATAAATCTGGAGCCGGTGAGCGTGGAAGCCGCGGTATCATTGCAGCACTGGGGCCAG
ATGGTAAGCCCTCCCGTATCGTAGTTATCTACACGACGGGGAGTCAGGCAACTATGGATGAACGAAATAG
ACAGATCGCTGAGATAGGTGCCTCACTGATTAAGCATTGGTAACTGTCAGACCAAGTTTACTCATATATA
CTTTAGATTGATTTAAAACTTCATTTTTAATTTAAAAGGATCTAGGTGAAGATCCTTTTTGATAATCTCA
TGACCAAAATCCCTTAACGTGAGTTTTCGTTCCACTGAGCGTCAGACCCCGTAGAAAAGATCAAAGGATC
TTCTTGAGATCCTTTTTTTCTGCGCGTAATCTGCTGCTTGCAAACAAAAAAACCACCGCTACCAGCGGTG
GTTTGTTTGCCGGATCAAGAGCTACCAACTCTTTTTCCGAAGGTAACTGGCTTCAGCAGAGCGCAGATAC
CAAATACTGTTCTTCTAGTGTAGCCGTAGTTAGGCCACCACTTCAAGAACTCTGTAGCACCGCCTACATA
CCTCGCTCTGCTAATCCTGTTACCAGTGGCTGCTGCCAGTGGCGATAAGTCGTGTCTTACCGGGTTGGAC
TCAAGACGATAGTTACCGGATAAGGCGCAGCGGTCGGGCTGAACGGGGGGTTCGTGCACACAGCCCAGCT
TGGAGCGAACGACCTACACCGAACTGAGATACCTACAGCGTGAGCTATGAGAAAGCGCCACGCTTCCCGA
AGGGAGAAAGGCGGACAGGTATCCGGTAAGCGGCAGGGTCGGAACAGGAGAGCGCACGAGGGAGCTTCCA
GGGGGAAACGCCTGGTATCTTTATAGTCCTGTCGGGTTTCGCCACCTCTGACTTGAGCGTCGATTTTTGT
GATGCTCGTCAGGGGGGCGGAGCCTATGGAAAAACGCCAGCAACGCGGCCTTTTTACGGTTCCTGGCCTT
TTGCTGGCCTTTTGCTCACATGT
